>Addgene plasmid #129858 | pRDAX-355 C-Tag Venus173/155[2] L10 {Esp3I(2x)} mCherry | depositor full sequence | sequence record 249236 | Full Sequence
GCCTGCCTCCAGGCCTCAATATTGGCCATTAGCCATATTATTCATTGGTTATATAGCATAAATCAATATT
GGCTATTGGCCATTGCATACGTTGTATCTATATCATAATATGTACATTTATATTGGCTCATGTCCAATAT
GACCGCCATGTTGGCATTGATTATTGACTAGTTATTAATAGTAATCAATTACGGGGTCATTAGTTCATAG
CCCATATATGGAGTTCCGCGTTACATAACTTACGGTAAATGGCCCGCCTGGCTGACCGCCCAACGACCCC
CGCCCATTGACGTCAATAATGACGTATGTTCCCATAGTAACGCCAATAGGGACTTTCCATTGACGTCAAT
GGGTGGAGTATTTACGGTAAACTGCCCACTTGGCAGTACATCAAGTGTATCATATGCCAAGTCCGCCCCC
TATTGACGTCAATGACGGTAAATGGCCCGCCTGGCATTATGCCCAGTACATGACCTTACGGGACTTTCCT
ACTTGGCAGTACATCTACGTATTAGTCATCGCTATTACCATGGTGATGCGGTTTTGGCAGTACACCAATG
GGCGTGGATAGCGGTTTGACTCACGGGGATTTCCAAGTCTCCACCCCATTGACGTCAATGGGAGTTTGTT
TTGGCACCAAAATCAACGGGACTTTCCAAAATGTCGTAATAACCCCGCCCCGTTGACGCAAATGGGCGGT
AGGCGTGTACGGTGGGAGGTCTATATAAGCAGAGCTCGTTTAGTGAACCGTCAGATCACTAGAAGCTTTA
TTGCGGTAGTTTATCACAGTTAAATTGCTAACGCAGTCAGTGCTTCTGACACAACAGTCTCGAACTTAAG
CTGCAGAAGTTGGTCGTGAGGCACTGGGCAGGTAAGTATCAAGGTTACAAGACAGGTTTAAGGAGACCAA
TAGAAACTGGGCTTGTCGAGACAGAGAAGACTCTTGCGTTTCTGATAGGCACCTATTGGTCTTACTGACA
TCCACTTTGCCTTTCTCTCCACAGGTGTCCACTCCCAGGCCACCCGAGACGCCGAGGCACGCCGTCTCCG
GGAGCTCTGCCAGCGGTGGCAGCACCAGTGATAAGCAGAAGAATGGGATTAAGGCGAACTTCAAGATCCG
ACACAACATCGAGGATGGTGGGGTCCAGCTTGCCGACCATTATCAGCAGAACACACCCATTGGGGATGGA
CCAGTCCTGTTGCCGGATAACCACTACCTCAGTTACCAGAGCAAACTGTCCAAAGATCCCAATGAGAAGA
GGGACCATATGGTACTGCTCGAATTCGTGACTGCAGCAGGCATTACCCTTGGGATGGATGAACTTTATAA
GTAAGAATTCAGATCCGCCCCTCTCCCTCCCCCCCCCCTAACGTTACTGGCCGAAGCCGCTTGGAATAAG
GCCGGTGTGCGTTTGTCTATATGTTATTTTCCACCATATTGCCGTCTTTTGGCAATGTGAGGGCCCGGAA
ACCTGGCCCTGTCTTCTTGACGAGCATTCCTAGGGGTCTTTCCCCTCTCGCCAAAGGAATGCAAGGTCTG
TTGAATGTCGTGAAGGAAGCAGTTCCTCTGGTAGCTTCTTGAAGACAAACAACGTCTGTAGCGACCCTTT
GCAGGCAGCGGAACCCCCCACCTGGCGACAGGTGCCTCTGCGGCCAAAAGCCACGTGTATAAGATACACC
TGCAAAGGCGGCACAACCCCAGTGCCACGTTGTGAGTTGGATAGTTGTGGAAAGAGTCAAATGGCTCTCC
TCAAGCGTATTCAACAAGGGGCTGAAGGATGCCCAGAAGGTACCCCATTGTATGGGATCTGATCTGGGGC
CTCGGTACACATGCTTTACATGTGTTTAGTCGAGGTTAAAAAAACGTCTAGGCCCCCCGAACCACGGGGA
CGTGGTTTTCCTTTGAAAAACACGATGATAATATGGCCACAACCATGGTGAGCAAGGGCGAGGAGGATAA
CATGGCCATCATCAAGGAGTTCATGCGCTTCAAGGTGCACATGGAGGGCTCCGTGAACGGCCACGAGTTC
GAGATCGAGGGCGAGGGCGAGGGCCGCCCCTACGAGGGCACCCAGACCGCCAAGCTGAAGGTGACCAAGG
GTGGCCCCCTGCCCTTCGCCTGGGACATCCTGTCCCCTCAGTTCATGTACGGCTCCAAGGCCTACGTGAA
GCACCCCGCCGACATCCCCGACTACTTGAAGCTGTCCTTCCCCGAGGGCTTCAAGTGGGAGCGCGTGATG
AACTTCGAGGACGGCGGCGTGGTGACCGTGACCCAGGACTCCTCCCTGCAGGACGGCGAGTTCATCTACA
AGGTGAAGCTGCGCGGCACCAACTTCCCCTCCGACGGCCCCGTAATGCAGAAGAAGACCATGGGCTGGGA
GGCCTCCTCCGAGCGGATGTACCCCGAGGACGGCGCCCTGAAGGGCGAGATCAAGCAGAGGCTGAAGCTG
AAGGACGGCGGCCACTACGACGCTGAGGTCAAGACCACCTACAAGGCCAAGAAGCCCGTGCAGCTGCCCG
GCGCCTACAACGTCAACATCAAGTTGGACATCACCTCCCACAACGAGGACTACACCATCGTGGAACAGTA
CGAACGCGCCGAGGGCCGCCACTCCACCGGCGGCATGGACGAGCTGTACAAGTAAACCGGTGCTCGAGGT
ACCGATGAATAGCTAAGGTCGAGGCCGCAGGTAAGTATCAAGGTTACAAGACAGGTTTAAGGAGACCAAT
AGAAACTGGGCTTGTCGAGACAGAGAAGACTCTTGCGTTTCTGATAGGCACCTATTGGTCTTACTGACAT
CCACTTTGCCTTTCTCTCCACAGGTGTCGACAATCAACCTCTGGATTACAAAATTTGTGAAAGATTGACT
GGTATTCTTAACTATGTTGCTCCTTTTACGCTATGTGGATACGCTGCTTTAATGCCTTTGTATCATGCTA
TTGCTTCCCGTATGGCTTTCATTTTCTCCTCCTTGTATAAATCCTGGTTGCTGTCTCTTTATGAGGAGTT
GTGGCCCGTTGTCAGGCAACGTGGCGTGGTGTGCACTGTGTTTGCTGACGCAACCCCCACTGGTTGGGGC
ATTGCCACCACCTGTCAGCTCCTTTCCGGGACTTTCGCTTTCCCCCTCCCTATTGCCACGGCGGAACTCA
TCGCCGCCTGCCTTGCCCGCTGCTGGACAGGGGCTCGGCTGTTGGGCACTGACAATTCCGTGGTGTTGTC
GGGGAAGCTGACGTCCTTTCCATGGCTGCTCGCCTGTGTTGCCACCTGGATTCTGCGCGGGACGTCCTTC
TGCTACGTCCCTTCGGCCCTCAATCCAGCGGACCTTCCTTCCCGCGGCCTGCTGCCGGCTCTGCGGCCTC
TTCCGCGTCTTCGCCTTCGCCCTCAGACGAGTCGGATCTCCCTTTGGGCCGCCTCCCCGCCTGGAATTCG
AGCTCGGTACGATCAGCCTCGACTGTGCCTTCTAGTTGCCAGCCATCTGTTGTTTGCCCCTCCCCCGTGC
CTTCCTTGACCCTGGAAGGTGCCACTCCCACTGTCCTTTCCTAATAAAATGAGGAAATTGCATCGCATTG
TCTGAGTAGGTGTCATTCTATTCTGGGGGGTGGGGTGGGGCAGGACAGCAAGGGGGAGGATTGGGAAGAC
AATAGCCCAGCTTTTGTTCCCTTTAGTGAGGGTTAATTGCGCGCTTGGCGTAATCATGGTCATAGCTGTT
TCCTGTGTGAAATTGTTATCCGCTAATTCACTCCTCAGGTGCAGGCTGCCTATCAGAAGGTGGTGGCTGG
TGTGGCCAATGCCCTGGCTCACAAATACCACTGAGATCTTTTTCCCTCTGCCAAAAATTATGGGGACATC
ATGAAGCCCCTTGAGCATCTGACTTCTGGCTAATAAAGGAAATTTATTTTCATTGCAATAGTGTGTTGGA
ATTTTTTGTGTCTCTCACTCGGAAGGACATATGGGAGGGCAAATCATTTAAAACATCAGAATGAGTATTT
GGTTTAGAGTTTGGCAACATATGCCCATATGCTGGCTGCCATGAACAAAGGTTGGCTATAAAGAGGTCAT
CAGTATATGAAACAGCCCCCTGCTGTCCATTCCTTATTCCATAGAAAAGCCTTGACTTGAGGTTAGATTT
TTTTTATATTTTGTTTTGTGTTATTTTTTTCTTTAACATCCCTAAAATTTTCCTTACATGTTTTACTAGC
CAGATTTTTCCTCCTCTCCTGACTACTCCCAGTCATAGCTGTCCCTCTTCTCTTATGGAGATCGGCCGGC
CGCCGGCGTCGACGCGCGCGGCCGCGGCGCGCCGTTGCTGGCGTTTTTCCATAGGCTCCGCCCCCCTGAC
GAGCATCACAAAAATCGACGCTCAAGTCAGAGGTGGCGAAACCCGACAGGACTATAAAGATACCAGGCGT
TTCCCCCTGGAAGCTCCCTCGTGCGCTCTCCTGTTCCGACCCTGCCGCTTACCGGATACCTGTCCGCCTT
TCTCCCTTCGGGAAGCGTGGCGCTTTCTCATAGCTCACGCTGTAGGTATCTCAGTTCGGTGTAGGTCGTT
CGCTCCAAGCTGGGCTGTGTGCACGAACCCCCCGTTCAGCCCGACCGCTGCGCCTTATCCGGTAACTATC
GTCTTGAGTCCAACCCGGTAAGACACGACTTATCGCCACTGGCAGCAGCCACTGGTAACAGGATTAGCAG
AGCGAGGTATGTAGGCGGTGCTACAGAGTTCTTGAAGTGGTGGCCTAACTACGGCTACACTAGAAGAACA
GTATTTGGTATCTGCGCTCTGCTGAAGCCAGTTACCTTCGGAAAAAGAGTTGGTAGCTCTTGATCCGGCA
AACAAACCACCGCTGGTAGCGGTGGTTTTTTTGTTTGCAAGCAGCAGATTACGCGCAGAAAAAAAGGATC
TCAAGAAGATCCTTTGATCTTTTCTACGGGGTCTGACGCTCAGTGGAACGAAAACTCACGTTAAGGGATT
TTGGTCATGAGATTATCAAAAAGGATCTTCACCTAGATCCTTTTAAATTAAAAATGAAGTTTTAAATCAA
TCTAAAGTATATATGAGTAAACTTGGTCTGACAGTTACCAATGCTTAATCAGTGAGGCACCTATCTCAGC
GATCTGTCTATTTCGTTCATCCATAGTTGCCTGACTCCCCGTCGTGTAGATAACTACGATACGGGAGGGC
TTACCATCTGGCCCCAGTGCTGCAATGATACCGCGAGACCCACGCTCACCGGCTCCAGATTTATCAGCAA
TAAACCAGCCAGCCGGAAGGGCCGAGCGCAGAAGTGGTCCTGCAACTTTATCCGCCTCCATCCAGTCTAT
TAATTGTTGCCGGGAAGCTAGAGTAAGTAGTTCGCCAGTTAATAGTTTGCGCAACGTTGTTGCCATTGCT
ACAGGCATCGTGGTGTCACGCTCGTCGTTTGGTATGGCTTCATTCAGCTCCGGTTCCCAACGATCAAGGC
GAGTTACATGATCCCCCATGTTGTGCAAAAAAGCGGTTAGCTCCTTCGGTCCTCCGATCGTTGTCAGAAG
TAAGTTGGCCGCAGTGTTATCACTCATGGTTATGGCAGCACTGCATAATTCTCTTACTGTCATGCCATCC
GTAAGATGCTTTTCTGTGACTGGTGAGTACTCAACCAAGTCATTCTGAGAATAGTGTATGCGGCGACCGA
GTTGCTCTTGCCCGGCGTCAATACGGGATAATACCGCGCCACATAGCAGAACTTTAAAAGTGCTCATCAT
TGGAAAACGTTCTTCGGGGCGAAAACTCTCAAGGATCTTACCGCTGTTGAGATCCAGTTCGATGTAACCC
ACTCGTGCACCCAACTGATCTTCAGCATCTTTTACTTTCACCAGCGTTTCTGGGTGAGCAAAAACAGGAA
GGCAAAATGCCGCAAAAAAGGGAATAAGGGCGACACGGAAATGTTGAATACTCATACTCTTCCTTTTTCA
ATATTATTGAAGCATTTATCAGGGTTATTGTCTCATGAGCGGATACATATTTGAATGTATTTAGAAAAAT
AAACAAATAGGGGTTCCGCGCACATTTCCCCGAAAAGTGCCACCTGACGTCTAAGAAACCATTATTATCA
TGACATTAACCTATAAAAATAGGCGTATCACGAGGCCCTTTCGTCTACGCGCGCGCCGGCGGCGCGCCGT
CGACGGCCGGCCGCGGCCGC
Features (pLannotate 1.2.2; 16 found; start..end, strand, type, name):
    155..532     +  enhancer       CMV enhancer: human cytomegalovirus immediate early enhancer
    534..733     +  promoter       CMV promoter: human cytomegalovirus (CMV) immediate early promoter
    872..1004    +  intron         chimeric intron: chimera between introns from human β-globin and immunoglobulin heavy chain genes
   1059..1331    +  CDS            mCerulean.B (fragment): mCerulean.B is a basic (constitutively fluorescent) cyan fluorescent protein published in 2011, derived from Aequorea victoria.
   1348..1934    +  misc_feature   IRES2: internal ribosome entry site (IRES) of the encephalomyocarditis virus (EMCV)
   1935..2642    +  CDS            mCherry: mCherry is a basic (constitutively fluorescent) red fluorescent protein published in 2004, derived from Discosoma sp.. It is reported to be a very rapidly-maturing monomer with low acid sensitivity.
   2691..2823    +  intron         chimeric intron: chimera between introns from human β-globin and immunoglobulin heavy chain genes
   2832..3420    +  misc_feature   WPRE: woodchuck hepatitis virus posttranscriptional regulatory element
   3424..3440    +  misc_feature   MCS (fragment): pUC18/19 multiple cloning site
   3453..3564    +  polyA_signal   bGH poly(A) signal: bovine growth hormone polyadenylation signal
   3660..3678    -  promoter       T3 promoter: promoter for bacteriophage T3 RNA polymerase
   3737..3811    +  CDS            HBB (fragment): HBB_PONPY - Experimental evidence at transcript level: Swiss-Prot protein existence level 2. Involved in oxygen transport from the lung to the various peripheral tissues. From Pongo pygmaeus (Bornean orangutan).
   3882..3937    +  polyA_signal   β-globin poly(A) signal: rabbit β-globin polyadenylation signal (Gil and Proudfoot, 1987)
   4316..4904    -  rep_origin     ori: high-copy-number ColE1/pMB1/pBR322/pUC origin of replication
   5075..5935    -  CDS            AmpR: β-lactamase; bla; confers resistance to ampicillin, carbenicillin, and related antibiotics
   5936..6040    -  promoter       AmpR promoter: bla
