[The description below was written by a language model from this plasmid's Addgene catalogue record and pLannotate feature annotations shown in this document.]
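Description:
pRDAX-355 C-Tag Venus173/155[2] L10 {Esp3I(2x)} mCherry is a custom-built, 6,180 nt mammalian expression plasmid designed as an acceptor vector for protein–protein interaction assays based on bimolecular or trimolecular fluorescence complementation (BiFC/TriFC). It is maintained in E. coli as a high-copy plasmid through a ColE1/pUC-type origin and selected with ampicillin via the β-lactamase gene and its native promoter.

The expression unit is driven by the human CMV immediate-early enhancer and promoter, followed by a chimeric β-globin/immunoglobulin intron that promotes efficient processing of the transcript. Downstream lies a short Aequorea-derived fluorescent protein fragment of about 270 nt. The automated annotation labels it as mCerulean, but from the construct name and insert field it is most likely the split Venus complementation fragment, since the GFP-family variants are nearly identical in sequence. The name suggests that a gene of interest is inserted through two Esp3I (type IIS) sites so that the Venus fragment sits at the C-terminus of the partner protein, separated by a linker ("L10"). These sites and the linker are not annotated in the feature table, and the catalogue lists the cloning sites as unknown. The catalogue's mouse species assignment for Venus does not fit the jellyfish origin of the protein.

An EMCV IRES2 element then directs translation of full-length mCherry from the same transcript, giving a constitutive red marker for identifying transfected cells and normalising the complementation signal. The cassette ends with a second chimeric intron, a WPRE to enhance transcript expression and a bGH polyadenylation signal. Further downstream are a T3 promoter, a β-globin coding remnant and a rabbit β-globin poly(A) signal.
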