Addgene plasmid #129858: pRDAX-355 C-Tag Venus173/155[2] L10 {Esp3I(2x)} mCherry
Purpose: PPI (BiFC/TriFC) assay vector
Depositing lab: Gary Lewin. Depositing organization: Max-Delbrueck-Centrum fuer Molekulare Medizin (MDC).
Backbone
  Vector backbone: custom built
  Vector type: Mammalian Expression
Growth in bacteria
  Bacterial resistance: Ampicillin, 100 μg/mL
  Growth temperature: 37°C
  Growth strain: DH5alpha
  Copy number: High Copy
Gene/Insert
  Gene/Insert name: Venus
  Species: M. musculus (mouse)
  Cloning method: Restriction Enzyme; 5′ cloning site unknown (unknown if destroyed); 3′ cloning site unknown (unknown if destroyed)
Terms and licenses: Academic/Nonprofit Terms; Industry Terms: Not Available to Industry
How to cite: pRDAX-355 C-Tag Venus173/155[2] L10 {Esp3I(2x)} mCherry was a gift from Gary Lewin (Addgene plasmid # 129858 ; http://n2t.net/addgene:129858 ; RRID:Addgene_129858)
